Addgene plasmid #60881: pcDNA3-CTE-Luc
Purpose: Reporter construct to study unspliced RNA export. Coding sequence of luciferase gene was sandwiched between 5' and 3' splice site sequences originating from the HIV gag/pol gene followed by CTE
Depositing lab: Vinay Nandicoori. Depositing organization: National Institute of Immunology. Publication: Localization of nucleoporin Tpr to the nuclear pore complex is essential for Tpr mediated regulation of the export of unspliced RNA. Rajanala K, Nandicoori VK. PLoS One. 2012;7(1):e29921. doi: 10.1371/journal.pone.0029921. Epub 2012 Jan 13. PubMed 22253824.
Backbone
  Vector backbone: pcDNA3.1
  Vector type: Mammalian Expression
Growth in bacteria
  Bacterial resistance: Ampicillin, 100 μg/mL
  Growth temperature: 37°C
  Growth strain: DH5alpha
  Copy number: High Copy
Gene/Insert
  Gene/Insert name: Luc-CTE
  Insert size (bp): 3639
  Cloning method: Restriction Enzyme; 5′ cloning site NotI (unknown if destroyed); 3′ cloning site XbaI (unknown if destroyed)
  Sequencing primers: 5′ 5' taa caa ctc cgc ccc att ga 3’; 3′ 5’ atg caa ttt cct cat ttt at 3’
Terms and licenses: Academic/Nonprofit Terms; Industry Terms: Not Available to Industry
How to cite: pcDNA3-CTE-Luc was a gift from Vinay Nandicoori (Addgene plasmid # 60881 ; http://n2t.net/addgene:60881 ; RRID:Addgene_60881)
