[The description below was written by a language model from this plasmid's Addgene catalogue record and pLannotate feature annotations shown in this document.]
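Description:
pcDNA3-CTE-Luc is a mammalian expression reporter plasmid built on a pcDNA3.1 backbone and designed to measure nuclear export of unspliced RNA. It is propagated in E. coli as a high-copy plasmid through a ColE1/pUC-type origin with ampicillin selection (AmpR under its own bla promoter), and it also carries an f1 origin. An SV40 early promoter drives a neomycin/kanamycin phosphotransferase gene followed by an SV40 polyadenylation signal, a cassette that could allow selection of stably transfected mammalian cells, although the record does not describe such use.

The payload, recorded as a Luc-CTE insert of about 3.6 kb cloned between NotI and XbaI sites, is transcribed from the CMV immediate-early enhancer and promoter and terminated by the bovine growth hormone poly(A) signal; flanking T7 and SP6 promoters come from the backbone. According to the depositor, the firefly (Photinus pyralis) luciferase coding sequence sits between 5' and 3' splice site sequences derived from the HIV gag/pol region, followed by a constitutive transport element (CTE). Because luciferase lies within the intron-like region, it would be removed by splicing, so luciferase activity reports on transcripts that reach the cytoplasm unspliced, an export route the CTE promotes. The annotation supports the HIV-1 origin of the flanking sequences, detecting fragments of the 5' LTR and Ψ packaging signal upstream of luciferase and the cPPT/CTS and a vif reading frame downstream. The CTE itself is not called in the automated feature table, though an unannotated stretch lies between vif and the SP6 promoter. The associated work used the reporter to study how the nucleoporin Tpr regulates unspliced RNA export.
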