Features (pLannotate 1.2.2; 24 found; start..end, strand, type, name):
     36..80      -  misc_feature   bom (fragment): basis of mobility region from pBR322
    235..614     +  enhancer       CMV enhancer: human cytomegalovirus immediate early enhancer
    615..818     +  promoter       CMV promoter: human cytomegalovirus (CMV) immediate early promoter
    814..847     +  LTR            5' LTR (truncated) (fragment): truncated 5' long terminal repeat (LTR) from HIV-1
    863..881     +  promoter       T7 promoter: promoter for bacteriophage T7 RNA polymerase
    994..1108    +  misc_feature   HIV-1 Ψ (fragment): packaging signal of human immunodeficiency virus type 1
   1115..2764    +  CDS            LUCI_PHOPY: Experimental evidence at protein level: Swiss-Prot protein existence level 1. Produces green light with a wavelength of 562 nm. From Photinus pyralis (Common eastern firefly) (Lampyris pyralis).
   3071..3188    +  misc_feature   cPPT/CTS: central polypurine tract and central termination sequence of HIV-1
   3331..3906    +  CDS            vif: VIF_HV1BR - Experimental evidence at protein level: Swiss-Prot protein existence level 1. Counteracts the innate antiviral activity of host APOBEC3F and APOBEC3G. Forms a complex with host APOBEC3F and APOBEC3G thus preventing the entry of these lethally hypermutating enzymes into progeny virions. Recruits an active E3 ubiquitin ligase complex composed of elongin BC, CUL5, and RBX2 to induce polyubiquitination of APOBEC3G and APOBEC3F. In turn, they are directed to the 26S proteasome for degradation. Vif interaction with APOBEC3G also blocks its cytidine deaminase activity in a proteasome-inde
   4636..4654    -  promoter       SP6 promoter: promoter for bacteriophage SP6 RNA polymerase
   4680..4904    +  polyA_signal   bGH poly(A) signal: bovine growth hormone polyadenylation signal
   4908..4929    +  promoter       SV40 promoter (fragment): SV40 enhancer and early promoter
   4950..5378    +  rep_origin     f1 ori (sequence partly withheld): f1 bacteriophage origin of replication; arrow indicates direction of (+) strand synthesis
   5392..5722    +  promoter       SV40 promoter: SV40 enhancer and early promoter
   5789..6580    +  CDS            neo: KKA2_KLEPN - Also known as kan, nptII. Experimental evidence at protein level: Swiss-Prot protein existence level 1. Resistance to kanamycin, neomycin, paromomycin, ribostamycin, butirosin and gentamicin B. From Klebsiella pneumoniae.
   6604..6762    +  CDS            ble (fragment): BLE_KLEPN - Experimental evidence at protein level: Swiss-Prot protein existence level 1. Binding protein with a strong affinity to the bleomycin family of antibiotics. Binds to CL990; an antimitotic-antibiotic compound. From Klebsiella pneumoniae.
   6757..6878    +  polyA_signal   SV40 poly(A) signal: SV40 polyadenylation signal
   6951..6967    -  protein_bind   lac operator: The lac repressor binds to the lac operator to inhibit transcription in E. coli. This inhibition can be relieved by adding lactose or isopropyl-β-D-thiogalactopyranoside (IPTG). lac repressor encoded by lacI
   6975..7005    -  promoter       lac promoter: promoter for the E. coli lac operon
   7020..7041    -  protein_bind   CAP binding site: CAP binding activates transcription in the presence of cAMP. E. coli catabolite activator protein
   7054..7146    -  CDS            lacI (fragment): lac repressor; lacI; The lac repressor binds to the lac operator to inhibit transcription in E. coli. This inhibition can be relieved by adding lactose or isopropyl-β-D-thiogalactopyranoside (IPTG).
   7329..7917    -  rep_origin     ori: high-copy-number ColE1/pMB1/pBR322/pUC origin of replication
   8088..8948    -  CDS            AmpR: β-lactamase; bla; confers resistance to ampicillin, carbenicillin, and related antibiotics
   8949..9053    -  promoter       AmpR promoter: bla
>Addgene plasmid #60881 | pcDNA3-CTE-Luc | depositor full sequence | sequence record 98231 | pcDNA3-CTE-Luc sequence 9084 bps
GACGGATCGGGAGATCTCCCGATCCCCTATGGTCGACTCTCAGTACAATCTGCTCTGATGCCGCATAGTT
AAGCCAGTATCTGCTCCCTGCTTGTGTGTTGGAGGTCGCTGAGTAGTGCGCGAGCAAAATTTAAGCTACA
ACAAGGCAAGGCTTGACCGACAATTGCATGAAGAATCTGCTTAGGGTTAGGCGTTTTGCGCTGCTTCGCG
ATGTACGGGCCAGATATACGCGTTGACATTGATTATTGACTAGTTATTAATAGTAATCAATTACGGGGTC
ATTAGTTCATAGCCCATATATGGAGTTCCGCGTTACATAACTTACGGTAAATGGCCCGCCTGGCTGACCG
CCCAACGACCCCCGCCCATTGACGTCAATAATGACGTATGTTCCCATAGTAACGCCAATAGGGACTTTCC
ATTGACGTCAATGGGTGGACTATTTACGGTAAACTGCCCACTTGGCAGTACATCAAGTGTATCATATGCC
AAGTACGCCCCCTATTGACGTCAATGACGGTAAATGGCCCGCCTGGCATTATGCCCAGTACATGACCTTA
TGGGACTTTCCTACTTGGCAGTACATCTACGTATTAGTCATCGCTATTACCATGGTGATGCGGTTTTGGC
AGTACATCAATGGGCGTGGATAGCGGTTTGACTCACGGGGATTTCCAAGTCTCCACCCCATTGACGTCAA
TGGGAGTTTGTTTTGGCACCAAAATCAACGGGACTTTCCAAAATGTCGTAACAACTCCGCCCCATTGACG
CAAATGGGCGGTAGGCGTGTACGGTGGGAGGTCTATATAAGCAGAGCTCTCTGGCTAACTAGAGAACCCA
CTGCTTACTGGCTTATCGAAATTAATACGACTCACTATAGGGAGACCCAAGCTTGGTACCGAGCTCGGAT
CCACTAGTAACGGCCGCCAGTGTGCTGGAATTCTGCAGATATCCATCACACTGGCGGCCGCCCCCTTCAC
CGCTAGCGAGGAGCTCTCTCGACGCAGGACTCGGCTTGCTGAAGCGCGCACGGCAAGAGGCGAGGGGCGG
CGACTGGTGAGTACGCCAAAAATTTTGACTAGCGGAGGCTAGAAGGAGAGAGATGGGTAAGCTTATGGAA
GACGCCAAAAACATAAAGAAAGGCCCGGCGCCATTCTATCCTCTGGAGGATGGAACCGCTGGAGAGCAAC
TGCATAAGGCTATGAAGAGATACGCCCTGGTTCCTGGAACAATTGCTTTTACAGATGCACATATCGAGGT
GAACATCACGTACGCGGAATACTTCGAAATGTCCGTTCGGTTGGCAGAAGCTATGAAACGATATGGGCTG
AATACAAATCACAGAATCGTCGTATGCAGTGAAAACTCTCTTCAATTCTTTATGCCGGTGTTGGGCGCGT
TATTTATCGGAGTTGCAGTTGCGCCCGCGAACGACATTTATAATGAACGTGAATTGCTCAACAGTATGAA
CATTTCGCAGCCTACCGTAGTGTTTGTTTCCAAAAAGGGGTTGCAAAAAATTTTGAACGTGCAAAAAAAA
TTACCAATAATCCAGAAAATTATTATCATGGATTCTAAAACGGATTACCAGGGATTTCAGTCGATGTACA
CGTTCGTCACATCTCATCTACCTCCCGGTTTTAATGAATACGATTTTGTACCAGAGTCCTTTGATCGTGA
CAAAACAATTGCACTGATAATGAATTCCTCTGGATCTACTGGGTTACCTAAGGGTGTGGCCCTTCCGCAT
AGAACTGCCTGCGTCAGATTCTCGCATGCCAGAGATCCTATTTTTGGCAATCAAATCATTCCGGATACTG
CGATTTTAAGTGTTGTTCCATTCCATCACGGTTTTGGAATGTTTACTACACTCGGATATTTGATATGTGG
ATTTCGAGTCGTCTTAATGTATAGATTTGAAGAAGAGCTGTTTTTACGATCCCTTCAGGATTACAAAATT
CAAAGTGCGTTGCTAGTACCAACCCTATTTTCATTCTTCGCCAAAAGCACTCTGATTGACAAATACGATT
TATCTAATTTACACGAAATTGCTTCTGGGGGCGCACCTCTTTCGAAAGAAGTCGGGGAAGCGGTTGCAAA
ACGCTTCCATCTTCCAGGGATACGACAAGGATATGGGCTCACTGAGACTACATCAGCTATTCTGATTACA
CCCGAGGGGGATGATAAACCGGGCGCGGTCGGTAAAGTTGTTCCATTTTTTGAAGCGAAGGTTGTGGATC
TGGATACCGGGAAAACGCTGGGCGTTAATCAGAGAGGCGAATTATGTGTCAGAGGACCTATGATTATGTC
CGGTTATGTAAACAATCCGGAAGCGACCAACGCCTTGATTGACAAGGATGGATGGCTACATTCTGGAGAC
ATAGCTTACTGGGACGAAGACGAACACTTCTTCATAGTTGACCGCTTGAAGTCTTTAATTAAATACAAAG
GATATCAGGTGGCCCCCGCTGAATTGGAATCGATATTGTTACAACACCCCAACATCTTCGACGCGGGCGT
GGCAGGTCTTCCCGACGATGACGCCGGTGAACTTCCCGCCGCCGTTGTTGTTTTGGAGCACGGAAAGACG
ATGACGGAAAAAGAGATCGTGGATTACGTCGCCAGTCAAGTAACAACCGCGAAAAAGTTGCGCGGAGGAG
TTGTGTTTGTGGACGAAGTACCGAAAGGTCTTACCGGAAAACTCGACGCAAGGAAAATCAGAGAGATCCT
CATAAAGGCCAAGAAGGGCGGAAAGTCCAAATTGTAAGGTACCAGCAGAAGTTATTCCAGCAGAAACAGG
GCAGGAAACAGCATATTTTCTTTTAAAATTAGCAGGAAGATGGCCAGTAAAAACAATACATACAGACAAT
GGCAGCAATTTCACCAGTGCTACGGTTAAGGCCGCCTGTTGGTGGGCGGGAATCAAGCAGGAATTTGGAA
TTCCCTACAATCCCCAAAGTCAAGGAGTAGTAGAATCTATGAATAAAGAATTAAAGAAAATTATAGGACA
GGTAAGAGATCAGGCTGAACATCTTAAGACAGCAGTACAAATGGCAGTATTCATCCACAATTTTAAAAGA
AAAGGGGGGATTGGGGGGTACAGTGCAGGGGAAAGAATAGTAGACATAATAGCAACAGACATACAAACTA
AAGAATTACAAAAACAAATTACAAAAATTCAAAATTTTCGGGTTTATTACAGGGACAGCAGAAATCCACT
TTGGAAAGGACCAGCAAAGCTCCTCTGGAAAGGTGAAGGGGCAGTAGTAATACAAGATAATAGTGACATA
AAAGTAGTGCCAAGAAGAAAAGCAAAGATCATTAGGGATTATGGAAAACAGATGGCAGGTGATGATTGTG
TGGCAAGTAGACAGGATGAGGATTAGAACATGGAAAAGTTTAGTAAAACACCATATGTATGTTTCAGGGA
AAGCTAGGGGATGGTTTTATAGACATCACTATGAAAGCCCTCATCCAAGAATAAGTTCAGAAGTACACAT
CCCACTAGGGGATGCTAGATTGGTAATAACAACATATTGGGGTCTGCATACAGGAGAAAGAGACTGGCAT
TTGGGTCAGGGAGTCTCCATAGAATGGAGGAAAAAGAGATATAGCACACAAGTAGACCCTGAACTAGCAG
ACCAACTAATTCATCTGTATTACTTTGACTGTTTTTCAGACTCTGCTATAAGAAAGGCCTTATTAGGACA
CATAGTTAGCCCTAGGTGTGAATATCAAGCAGGACATAACAAGGTAGGATCTCTACAATACTTGGCACTA
GCAGCATTAATAACACCAAAAAAGATAAAGCCACCTTTGCCTAGTGTTACGAAACTGACAGAGGATAGAT
GGAACAAGCCCCAGAAGACCAAGGGCCACAGAGGGAGCCACACAATGAATGGACACTAGAGCTTTTAGAG
GAGCTTAAGAATGAAGCTGTTAGACATTTTCCTAGGATTTGGCTCCATGGCTTAGGGCAACATATCTATG
AAACTTATGGGGATACTTGGGCAGGAGTGGAAGCCATAATAAGAATTCTGCAACAACTGCTGTTTATCCA
TTTTCAGAATTGGGTGTCGAGATATCACCTCCCCTGTGAGCTAGACTGGACAGCCAATGACGGGTAAGAG
AGTGACATTTCTCACTAACCTAAGACAGGAGGGCCGTCAAAGCTACTGCCTAATCCAATGACGGGTAATA
GTGACAAGAAATGTATCACTCCAACCTAAGACAGGCGCAGCCTCCGAGGGATGTGTCTTTTGTTTTTTAT
AATTAAAAAGGGTGACATGTCCGGAGCCGTGCTGCCCGGATGATGTCTTGGCCTCTGTTTGCTCTAGCTC
CATGTTATGAATTTAAGATGGCGTATTTCCTGGTTCTTCTCCGTCTTACTTTCCCGCCGGCGCGAATGTT
TCCCGCTCTTGGGCTTACGTGGCTTTCCTTGCTCTGCTACTGAGCATGCGCCCAGTATCTTTCCCCTCCC
ACTTGCTGCCTGTGTATATAAGGCAACACATTGCCACCATTAAATGAGACTTGATCAGAACACTGTCTTG
TCTCCATTTCTTGTGTCTCTTGTTCCCTTCAATTCCCACTCCCTCCTCCAGGTTCCTACTGTTGATCCCG
TCTAGAGGGCCCTATTCTATAGTGTCACCTAAATGCTAGAGCTCGCTGATCAGCCTCGACTGTGCCTTCT
AGTTGCCAGCCATCTGTTGTTTGCCCCTCCCCCGTGCCTTCCTTGACCCTGGAAGGTGCCACTCCCACTG
TCCTTTCCTAATAAAATGAGGAAATTGCATCGCATTGTCTGAGTAGGTGTCATTCTATTCTGGGGGGTGG
GGTGGGGCAGGACAGCAAGGGGGAGGATTGGGAAGACAATAGCAGGCATGCTGGGGATGCGGTGGGCTCT
ATGGCTTCTGAGGCGGAAAGAACCAGCTGGGGCTCTAGGGGGTATCCCC
[124 nt withheld, positions 4950-5073]
C
[32 nt withheld, positions 5075-5106]
CA
[57 nt withheld, positions 5109-5165]
A
[49 nt withheld, positions 5167-5215]
CCTTTGACGTTGGAGTCCACGTTCTTT
[37 nt withheld, positions 5243-5279]
ACCCTATCTCGGTCTATTCTTTTGATTTATAAGGGATTTTGGGGATTTCGGCCTATTGGTTAAAAAATGA
GCTGATTTAACAAAAATTTAACGCGAATTAATTCTGTGGAATGTGTGTCAGTTAGGGTGTGGAAAGTCCC
CAGGCTCCCCAGGCAGGCAGAAGTATGCAAAGCATGCATCTCAATTAGTCAGCAACCAGGTGTGGAAAGT
CCCCAGGCTCCCCAGCAGGCAGAAGTATGCAAAGCATGCATCTCAATTAGTCAGCAACCATAGTCCCGCC
CCTAACTCCGCCCATCCCGCCCCTAACTCCGCCCAGTTCCGCCCATTCTCCGCCCCATGGCTGACTAATT
TTTTTTATTTATGCAGAGGCCGAGGCCGCCTCTGCCTCTGAGCTATTCCAGAAGTAGTGAGGAGGCTTTT
TTGGAGGCCTAGGCTTTTGCAAAAAGCTCCCGGGAGCTTGTATATCCATTTTCGGATCTGATCAAGAGAC
AGGATGAGGATCGTTTCGCATGATTGAACAAGATGGATTGCACGCAGGTTCTCCGGCCGCTTGGGTGGAG
AGGCTATTCGGCTATGACTGGGCACAACAGACAATCGGCTGCTCTGATGCCGCCGTGTTCCGGCTGTCAG
CGCAGGGGCGCCCGGTTCTTTTTGTCAAGACCGACCTGTCCGGTGCCCTGAATGAACTGCAGGACGAGGC
AGCGCGGCTATCGTGGCTGGCCACGACGGGCGTTCCTTGCGCAGCTGTGCTCGACGTTGTCACTGAAGCG
GGAAGGGACTGGCTGCTATTGGGCGAAGTGCCGGGGCAGGATCTCCTGTCATCTCACCTTGCTCCTGCCG
AGAAAGTATCCATCATGGCTGATGCAATGCGGCGGCTGCATACGCTTGATCCGGCTACCTGCCCATTCGA
CCACCAAGCGAAACATCGCATCGAGCGAGCACGTACTCGGATGGAAGCCGGTCTTGTCGATCAGGATGAT
CTGGACGAAGAGCATCAGGGGCTCGCGCCAGCCGAACTGTTCGCCAGGCTCAAGGCGCGCATGCCCGACG
GCGAGGATCTCGTCGTGACCCATGGCGATGCCTGCTTGCCGAATATCATGGTGGAAAATGGCCGCTTTTC
TGGATTCATCGACTGTGGCCGGCTGGGTGTGGCGGACCGCTATCAGGACATAGCGTTGGCTACCCGTGAT
ATTGCTGAAGAGCTTGGCGGCGAATGGGCTGACCGCTTCCTCGTGCTTTACGGTATCGCCGCTCCCGATT
CGCAGCGCATCGCCTTCTATCGCCTTCTTGACGAGTTCTTCTGAGCGGGACTCTGGGGTTCGAAATGACC
GACCAAGCGACGCCCAACCTGCCATCACGAGATTTCGATTCCACCGCCGCCTTCTATGAAAGGTTGGGCT
TCGGAATCGTTTTCCGGGACGCCGGCTGGATGATCCTCCAGCGCGGGGATCTCATGCTGGAGTTCTTCGC
CCACCCCAACTTGTTTATTGCAGCTTATAATGGTTACAAATAAAGCAATAGCATCACAAATTTCACAAAT
AAAGCATTTTTTTCACTGCATTCTAGTTGTGGTTTGTCCAAACTCATCAATGTATCTTATCATGTCTGTA
TACCGTCGACCTCTAGCTAGAGCTTGGCGTAATCATGGTCATAGCTGTTTCCTGTGTGAAATTGTTATCC
GCTCACAATTCCACACAACATACGAGCCGGAAGCATAAAGTGTAAAGCCTGGGGTGCCTAATGAGTGAGC
TAACTCACATTAATTGCGTTGCGCTCACTGCCCGCTTTCCAGTCGGGAAACCTGTCGTGCCAGCTGCATT
AATGAATCGGCCAACGCGCGGGGAGAGGCGGTTTGCGTATTGGGCGCTCTTCCGCTTCCTCGCTCACTGA
CTCGCTGCGCTCGGTCGTTCGGCTGCGGCGAGCGGTATCAGCTCACTCAAAGGCGGTAATACGGTTATCC
ACAGAATCAGGGGATAACGCAGGAAAGAACATGTGAGCAAAAGGCCAGCAAAAGGCCAGGAACCGTAAAA
AGGCCGCGTTGCTGGCGTTTTTCCATAGGCTCCGCCCCCCTGACGAGCATCACAAAAATCGACGCTCAAG
TCAGAGGTGGCGAAACCCGACAGGACTATAAAGATACCAGGCGTTTCCCCCTGGAAGCTCCCTCGTGCGC
TCTCCTGTTCCGACCCTGCCGCTTACCGGATACCTGTCCGCCTTTCTCCCTTCGGGAAGCGTGGCGCTTT
CTCAATGCTCACGCTGTAGGTATCTCAGTTCGGTGTAGGTCGTTCGCTCCAAGCTGGGCTGTGTGCACGA
ACCCCCCGTTCAGCCCGACCGCTGCGCCTTATCCGGTAACTATCGTCTTGAGTCCAACCCGGTAAGACAC
GACTTATCGCCACTGGCAGCAGCCACTGGTAACAGGATTAGCAGAGCGAGGTATGTAGGCGGTGCTACAG
AGTTCTTGAAGTGGTGGCCTAACTACGGCTACACTAGAAGGACAGTATTTGGTATCTGCGCTCTGCTGAA
GCCAGTTACCTTCGGAAAAAGAGTTGGTAGCTCTTGATCCGGCAAACAAACCACCGCTGGTAGCGGTGGT
TTTTTTGTTTGCAAGCAGCAGATTACGCGCAGAAAAAAAGGATCTCAAGAAGATCCTTTGATCTTTTCTA
CGGGGTCTGACGCTCAGTGGAACGAAAACTCACGTTAAGGGATTTTGGTCATGAGATTATCAAAAAGGAT
CTTCACCTAGATCCTTTTAAATTAAAAATGAAGTTTTAAATCAATCTAAAGTATATATGAGTAAACTTGG
TCTGACAGTTACCAATGCTTAATCAGTGAGGCACCTATCTCAGCGATCTGTCTATTTCGTTCATCCATAG
TTGCCTGACTCCCCGTCGTGTAGATAACTACGATACGGGAGGGCTTACCATCTGGCCCCAGTGCTGCAAT
GATACCGCGAGACCCACGCTCACCGGCTCCAGATTTATCAGCAATAAACCAGCCAGCCGGAAGGGCCGAG
CGCAGAAGTGGTCCTGCAACTTTATCCGCCTCCATCCAGTCTATTAATTGTTGCCGGGAAGCTAGAGTAA
GTAGTTCGCCAGTTAATAGTTTGCGCAACGTTGTTGCCATTGCTACAGGCATCGTGGTGTCACGCTCGTC
GTTTGGTATGGCTTCATTCAGCTCCGGTTCCCAACGATCAAGGCGAGTTACATGATCCCCCATGTTGTGC
AAAAAAGCGGTTAGCTCCTTCGGTCCTCCGATCGTTGTCAGAAGTAAGTTGGCCGCAGTGTTATCACTCA
TGGTTATGGCAGCACTGCATAATTCTCTTACTGTCATGCCATCCGTAAGATGCTTTTCTGTGACTGGTGA
GTACTCAACCAAGTCATTCTGAGAATAGTGTATGCGGCGACCGAGTTGCTCTTGCCCGGCGTCAATACGG
GATAATACCGCGCCACATAGCAGAACTTTAAAAGTGCTCATCATTGGAAAACGTTCTTCGGGGCGAAAAC
TCTCAAGGATCTTACCGCTGTTGAGATCCAGTTCGATGTAACCCACTCGTGCACCCAACTGATCTTCAGC
ATCTTTTACTTTCACCAGCGTTTCTGGGTGAGCAAAAACAGGAAGGCAAAATGCCGCAAAAAAGGGAATA
AGGGCGACACGGAAATGTTGAATACTCATACTCTTCCTTTTTCAATATTATTGAAGCATTTATCAGGGTT
ATTGTCTCATGAGCGGATACATATTTGAATGTATTTAGAAAAATAAACAAATAGGGGTTCCGCGCACATT
TCCCCGAAAAGTGCCACCTGACGTC
