>Addgene plasmid #60881 | pcDNA3-CTE-Luc | addgene partial sequence | sequence record 100796 | CMV-F 5'-CGCAAATGGGCGGTAGGCGTG-3'
GAGCTCTCTGGCTAACTAGAGAACCCACTGCTTACTGGCTTATCGAAATTAATACGACTCACTATAGGGA
GACCCAAGCTTGGTACCGAGCTCGGATCCACTAGTAACGGCCGCCAGTGTGCTGGAATTCTGCAGATATC
CATCACACTGGCGGCCGCCCCCTTCACCGCTAGCGAGGAGCTCTCTCGACGCAGGACTCGGCTTGCTGAA
GCGCGCACGGCAAGAGGCGAGGGGCGGCGACTGGTGAGTACGCCAAAAATTTTGACTAGCGGAGGCTAGA
AGGAGAGAGATGGGTAAGCTTATGGAAGACGCCAAAAACATAAAGAAAGGCCCGGCGCCATTCTATCCTC
TGGAGGATGGAACCGCTGGAGAGCAACTGCATAAGGCTATGAAGAGATACGCCCTGGTTCCTGGAACAAT
TGCTTTTACAGATGCACATATCGAGGTGAACATCACGTACGCGGAATACTTCGAAATGTCCGTTCGGTTG
GCAGAAGCTATGAAACGATATGGGCTGAATACAAATCACAGAATCGTCGTATGCAGTGAAAACTCTCTTC
AATTCTTTATGCCGGTGTTGGGCGCGTTATTTATCGGAGTTGCAGTTGCGCCCGCGAACGACATTTATAA
TGAACGTGAATTGCTCAACAGTATGAACATTTCGCAGCCTACCGTAGTGTTTGTTTCCAAAAAGGGGTTG
CAAAAAATTTTGAACGTGCAAAAAAAATTACCAATAATCCAGAAAATTATTATCATGGATTCTAAAACGG
ATTACCAGGGATTTCAGTCGATGTACACGTTCGTCACATCTCATCTACCTCC
