>Addgene plasmid #60881 | pcDNA3-CTE-Luc | addgene partial sequence | sequence record 100835 | Luc-F 5'-CAGTCAAGTAACAACCGCGA-3'
GTGGACGAAGTACCGAAAGGTCTTACCGGAAAACTCGACGCAAGGAAAATCAGAGAGATCCTCATAAAGG
CCAAGAAGGGCGGAAAGTCCAAATTGTAAGGTACCAGCAGAAGTTATTCCAGCAGAAACAGGGCAGGAAA
CAGCATATTTTCTTTTAAAATTAGCAGGAAGATGGCCAGTAAAAACAATACATACAGACAATGGCAGCAA
TTTCACCAGTGCTACGGTTAAGGCCGCCTGTTGGTGGGCGGGAATCAAGCAGGAATTTGGAATTCCCTAC
AATCCCCAAAGTCAAGGAGTAGTAGAATCTATGAATAAAGAATTAAAGAAAATTATAGGACAGGTAAGAG
ATCAGGCTGAACATCTTAAGACAGCAGTACAAATGGCAGTATTCATCCACAATTTTAAAAGAAAAGGGGG
GATTGGGGGGTACAGTGCAGGGGAAAGAATAGTAGACATAATAGCAACAGACATACAAACTAAAGAATTA
CAAAAACAAATTACAAAAATTCAAAATTTTCGGGTTTATTACAGGGACAGCAGAAATCCACTTTGGAAAG
GACCAGCAAAGCTCCTCTGGAAAGGTGAAGGGGCAGTAGTAATACAAGATAATAGTGACATAAAAGTAGT
GCCAAGAAGAAAAGCAAAGATCATTAGGGATTATGGAAAACAGATGGCAGGTGATGATTGTGTGGCAAGT
AGACAGGATGAGGATTAGAACATGGAAAAGTTTAGTAAAACACCATATGTATGTTTCAGGGAAAGCTAGG
GGATGGTTTTATAGACATCACTATGAAAGCCCTCATCCAAGAATAAGTTCAGAAGTACACATCC
